Addgene plasmid #79663: Pado pcDNA3.1
Purpose: Proton Channel Fluorescent Voltage Indicator
Depositing lab: Bradley Baker. Depositing organization: Korea Institute of Science and Technology. Publication: Pado, a fluorescent protein with proton channel activity can optically monitor membrane potential, intracellular pH, and map gap junctions. Kang BE, Baker BJ. Sci Rep. 2016 Apr 4;6:23865. doi: 10.1038/srep23865. PubMed 27040905.
Backbone
  Vector backbone: pcDNA3.1
  Backbone size w/o insert (bp): 5500
  Vector type: Mammalian Expression
Growth in bacteria
  Bacterial resistance: Ampicillin, 100 μg/mL
  Growth temperature: 37°C
  Growth strain: DH5alpha
  Copy number: High Copy
Gene/Insert
  Gene/Insert name: Pado Green
Terms and licenses: Academic/Nonprofit Terms; Industry Terms: Not Available to Industry
How to cite: Pado pcDNA3.1 was a gift from Bradley Baker (Addgene plasmid # 79663 ; http://n2t.net/addgene:79663 ; RRID:Addgene_79663)
