[The description below was written by a language model from this plasmid's Addgene catalogue record and pLannotate feature annotations shown in this document.]
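Description:
Pado pcDNA3.1 is a mammalian expression plasmid built on the pcDNA3.1 backbone that encodes Pado Green, described in the record as a proton channel fluorescent voltage indicator. The full deposited sequence is about 7 kb. In bacteria it is maintained at high copy through a ColE1/pUC-type origin and selected with ampicillin via the β-lactamase gene and its own promoter. An f1 origin is also present, allowing single-stranded DNA production. For mammalian cells the backbone carries a neomycin/kanamycin phosphotransferase gene driven by the SV40 enhancer/early promoter and terminated by an SV40 polyadenylation signal, which would permit G418 selection of stable transfectants. Short annotated fragments of ble, lacI, bom and an HIV-1 LTR appear to be backbone remnants or partial matches rather than functional elements.

The expression cassette uses the human CMV immediate-early enhancer and promoter, followed by a T7 promoter that can support in vitro transcription, and ends with the bovine growth hormone polyadenylation signal. Within the insert region, the only annotated feature is a superecliptic pHluorin fragment, a pH-sensitive GFP variant that fluoresces strongly at neutral pH and weakly at acidic pH. Roughly 900 bp between the T7 promoter and this fluorescent protein are unannotated. This stretch presumably encodes the membrane portion of the sensor responsible for the proton channel activity, but the record does not state its identity or species of origin. According to the associated publication title, the probe is used to optically monitor membrane potential and intracellular pH and to map gap junctions in transfected cells.
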