Features (pLannotate 1.2.2; 20 found; start..end, strand, type, name):
     28..80      -  misc_feature   bom (fragment): basis of mobility region from pBR322
    235..614     +  enhancer       CMV enhancer: human cytomegalovirus immediate early enhancer
    615..818     +  promoter       CMV promoter: human cytomegalovirus (CMV) immediate early promoter
    814..847     +  LTR            5' LTR (truncated) (fragment): truncated 5' long terminal repeat (LTR) from HIV-1
    863..881     +  promoter       T7 promoter: promoter for bacteriophage T7 RNA polymerase
   1813..2527    +  CDS            superecliptic pHluorin (fragment): pH-sensitive mutant of green fluorescent protein (Ng et al., 2002) excited strongly by blue light at neutral pH but minimally fluorescent at acidic pH
   2576..2800    +  polyA_signal   bGH poly(A) signal: bovine growth hormone polyadenylation signal
   2804..2825    +  promoter       SV40 promoter (fragment): SV40 enhancer and early promoter
   2846..3274    +  rep_origin     f1 ori (sequence partly withheld): f1 bacteriophage origin of replication; arrow indicates direction of (+) strand synthesis
   3288..3617    +  promoter       SV40 promoter: SV40 enhancer and early promoter
   3684..4475    +  CDS            neo: KKA2_KLEPN - Also known as kan, nptII. Experimental evidence at protein level: Swiss-Prot protein existence level 1. Resistance to kanamycin, neomycin, paromomycin, ribostamycin, butirosin and gentamicin B. From Klebsiella pneumoniae.
   4499..4657    +  CDS            ble (fragment): BLE_KLEPN - Experimental evidence at protein level: Swiss-Prot protein existence level 1. Binding protein with a strong affinity to the bleomycin family of antibiotics. Binds to CL990; an antimitotic-antibiotic compound. From Klebsiella pneumoniae.
   4652..4773    +  polyA_signal   SV40 poly(A) signal: SV40 polyadenylation signal
   4846..4862    -  protein_bind   lac operator: The lac repressor binds to the lac operator to inhibit transcription in E. coli. This inhibition can be relieved by adding lactose or isopropyl-β-D-thiogalactopyranoside (IPTG). lac repressor encoded by lacI
   4870..4900    -  promoter       lac promoter: promoter for the E. coli lac operon
   4915..4936    -  protein_bind   CAP binding site: CAP binding activates transcription in the presence of cAMP. E. coli catabolite activator protein
   4949..5041    -  CDS            lacI (fragment): lac repressor; lacI; The lac repressor binds to the lac operator to inhibit transcription in E. coli. This inhibition can be relieved by adding lactose or isopropyl-β-D-thiogalactopyranoside (IPTG).
   5224..5809    -  rep_origin     ori: high-copy-number ColE1/pMB1/pBR322/pUC origin of replication
   5980..6840    -  CDS            AmpR: β-lactamase; bla; confers resistance to ampicillin, carbenicillin, and related antibiotics
   6841..6945    -  promoter       AmpR promoter: bla
>Addgene plasmid #79663 | Pado pcDNA3.1 | depositor full sequence | sequence record 148887 | Full Pado in pcDNA3.1
GACGGATCGGGAGATCTCCCGATCCCCTATGGTGCACTCTCAGTACAATCTGCTCTGATGCCGCATAGTT
AAGCCAGTATCTGCTCCCTGCTTGTGTGTTGGAGGTCGCTGAGTAGTGCGCGAGCAAAATTTAAGCTACA
ACAAGGCAAGGCTTGACCGACAATTGCATGAAGAATCTGCTTAGGGTTAGGCGTTTTGCGCTGCTTCGCG
ATGTACGGGCCAGATATACGCGTTGACATTGATTATTGACTAGTTATTAATAGTAATCAATTACGGGGTC
ATTAGTTCATAGCCCATATATGGAGTTCCGCGTTACATAACTTACGGTAAATGGCCCGCCTGGCTGACCG
CCCAACGACCCCCGCCCATTGACGTCAATAATGACGTATGTTCCCATAGTAACGCCAATAGGGACTTTCC
ATTGACGTCAATGGGTGGAGTATTTACGGTAAACTGCCCACTTGGCAGTACATCAAGTGTATCATATGCC
AAGTACGCCCCCTATTGACGTCAATGACGGTAAATGGCCCGCCTGGCATTATGCCCAGTACATGACCTTA
TGGGACTTTCCTACTTGGCAGTACATCTACGTATTAGTCATCGCTATTACCATGGTGATGCGGTTTTGGC
AGTACATCAATGGGCGTGGATAGCGGTTTGACTCACGGGGATTTCCAAGTCTCCACCCCATTGACGTCAA
TGGGAGTTTGTTTTGGCACCAAAATCAACGGGACTTTCCAAAATGTCGTAACAACTCCGCCCCATTGACG
CAAATGGGCGGTAGGCGTGTACGGTGGGAGGTCTATATAAGCAGAGCTCTCTGGCTAACTAGAGAACCCA
CTGCTTACTGGCTTATCGAAATTAATACGACTCACTATAGGGAGACCCAAGCTGGCTAGCGCCACCATGG
AGGGATTCGACGGTTCAGATTTTAGTCCTCCAGCTGATTTAGTTGGCGTTGACGGTGCAGTCATGCGGAA
CGTCGTTGACGTCACGATAAATGGTGACGTCACTGCTCCGCCGAAAGCTGCGCCAAGAAAAAGTGAATCG
GTAAAGAAAGTTCATTGGAATGATGTAGACCAAGGACCGAGTGAAAAACCAGAGACAAGACAGGAGGAAC
GAATAGATATACCCGAGATTTCAGGTCTATGGTGGGGCGAGAATGAACATGGAGTGGACGATGGGAGAAT
GGAGATACCTACTACTGGTGTAGGTCGCGTCCAGTTTCGGATCCGAGCCGTGATTGATCATCTAGGGATG
CGAGTGTTCCACCTGACCATCGTGATCCTGTGCTGCCTGGACGGCCTGCTGGTGATCTGCGTGCTGCTGC
TGGAGATCGAGGCCCTGAAGCTGAAGAGCAGCAGCGAGCTGAGGCCTAAGCTGGTGAACGTGCAGTTCGC
CATCGAGTGCTGCAGCCTGGCCATCGTGTTCCTGTTCGTGGTGGAGATCCCTTTCAAGCTGTGGATCTTC
GGCTGCAGGATGTTCTTCCACAACTGGCTGGAGATCATCGACGCCCTGGTGTGCCTGGTGAGCTTCGCCG
CCGACAGCTACAGCATCATCCACCACACCCTGCACCACTACACCAACACCGACAGGCCTCAGAGCCACAT
GCAGACCAGCCAGAGCAACGCCACCAGGGGCCTGACCGAGCACTTCCCTGTGGAGGAGAGCGCCGCCAGC
AACACCATCGTGGACGCCGCCGCCCTGCTGATCCTGTTCAGGCTGTGGAGGGTGGTGAGGATCTTTTATT
CCCACCAACAAATGAAGGCTTCAAGCAGAAGAACAATATCACAGAACAAAAGAAGATATCGCATGAGTAA
AGGAGAAGAACTTTTCACTGGAGTTGTCCCAATTCTTGTTGAATTAGATGGTGATGTTAATGGGCACAAA
TTTTCTGTCAGTGGAGAGGGTGAAGGTGATGCAACATACGGAAAACTTACCCTTAAATTTATTTGCACTA
CTGGAAAACTACCTGTTCCATGGCCAACACTTGTCACTACTTTAACTTATGGTGTTCAATGCTTTTCAAG
ATACCCAGATCATATGAAACGGCATGACTTTTTCAAGAGTGCCATGCCCGAAGGTTATGTACAGGAAAGA
ACTATATTTTTCAAAGATGACGGGAACTACAAGACACGTGCTGAAGTCAAGTTTGAAGGTGATACCCTTG
TTAATAGAATCGAGTTAAAAGGTATTGATTTTAAAGAAGATGGAAACATTCTTGGACACAAATTGGAATA
CAACTATAACGATCACCAGGTGTACATCATGGCAGACAAACAAAAGAATGGAATCAAAGCTAACTTCAAA
ATTAGACACAACATTGAAGATGGAGGCGTTCAACTAGCAGACCATTATCAACAAAATACTCCAATTGGCG
ATGGGCCCGTCCTTTTACCAGACAACCATTACCTGTTTACAACTTCTACTCTTTCGAAAGATCCCAACGA
AAAGAGAGACCACATGGTCCTTCTTGAGTTTGTAACAGCTGATGGGATTACACATGGCATGGATGAACTA
TACAAATGATGACTCGAGTCTAGAGGGCCCGTTTAAACCCGCTGATCAGCCTCGACTGTGCCTTCTAGTT
GCCAGCCATCTGTTGTTTGCCCCTCCCCCGTGCCTTCCTTGACCCTGGAAGGTGCCACTCCCACTGTCCT
TTCCTAATAAAATGAGGAAATTGCATCGCATTGTCTGAGTAGGTGTCATTCTATTCTGGGGGGTGGGGTG
GGGCAGGACAGCAAGGGGGAGGATTGGGAAGACAATAGCAGGCATGCTGGGGATGCGGTGGGCTCTATGG
CTTCTGAGGCGGAAAGAACCAGCTGGGGCTCTAGGGGGTATCCCC
[124 nt withheld, positions 2846-2969]
C
[91 nt withheld, positions 2971-3061]
A
[49 nt withheld, positions 3063-3111]
CCTTTGACGTTGGAGTCCACGTTCTTT
[37 nt withheld, positions 3139-3175]
ACCCTATCTCGGTCTATTCTTTTGATTTATAAGGGATTTTGCCGATTTCGGCCTATTGGTTAAAAAATGA
GCTGATTTAACAAAAATTTAACGCGAATTAATTCTGTGGAATGTGTGTCAGTTAGGGTGTGGAAAGTCCC
CAGGCTCCCCAGCAGGCAGAAGTATGCAAAGCATGCATCTCAATTAGTCAGCAACCAGGTGTGGAAAGTC
CCCAGGCTCCCCAGCAGGCAGAAGTATGCAAAGCATGCATCTCAATTAGTCAGCAACCATAGTCCCGCCC
CTAACTCCGCCCATCCCGCCCCTAACTCCGCCCAGTTCCGCCCATTCTCCGCCCCATGGCTGACTAATTT
TTTTTATTTATGCAGAGGCCGAGGCCGCCTCTGCCTCTGAGCTATTCCAGAAGTAGTGAGGAGGCTTTTT
TGGAGGCCTAGGCTTTTGCAAAAAGCTCCCGGGAGCTTGTATATCCATTTTCGGATCTGATCAAGAGACA
GGATGAGGATCGTTTCGCATGATTGAACAAGATGGATTGCACGCAGGTTCTCCGGCCGCTTGGGTGGAGA
GGCTATTCGGCTATGACTGGGCACAACAGACAATCGGCTGCTCTGATGCCGCCGTGTTCCGGCTGTCAGC
GCAGGGGCGCCCGGTTCTTTTTGTCAAGACCGACCTGTCCGGTGCCCTGAATGAACTGCAGGACGAGGCA
GCGCGGCTATCGTGGCTGGCCACGACGGGCGTTCCTTGCGCAGCTGTGCTCGACGTTGTCACTGAAGCGG
GAAGGGACTGGCTGCTATTGGGCGAAGTGCCGGGGCAGGATCTCCTGTCATCTCACCTTGCTCCTGCCGA
GAAAGTATCCATCATGGCTGATGCAATGCGGCGGCTGCATACGCTTGATCCGGCTACCTGCCCATTCGAC
CACCAAGCGAAACATCGCATCGAGCGAGCACGTACTCGGATGGAAGCCGGTCTTGTCGATCAGGATGATC
TGGACGAAGAGCATCAGGGGCTCGCGCCAGCCGAACTGTTCGCCAGGCTCAAGGCGCGCATGCCCGACGG
CGAGGATCTCGTCGTGACCCATGGCGATGCCTGCTTGCCGAATATCATGGTGGAAAATGGCCGCTTTTCT
GGATTCATCGACTGTGGCCGGCTGGGTGTGGCGGACCGCTATCAGGACATAGCGTTGGCTACCCGTGATA
TTGCTGAAGAGCTTGGCGGCGAATGGGCTGACCGCTTCCTCGTGCTTTACGGTATCGCCGCTCCCGATTC
GCAGCGCATCGCCTTCTATCGCCTTCTTGACGAGTTCTTCTGAGCGGGACTCTGGGGTTCGAAATGACCG
ACCAAGCGACGCCCAACCTGCCATCACGAGATTTCGATTCCACCGCCGCCTTCTATGAAAGGTTGGGCTT
CGGAATCGTTTTCCGGGACGCCGGCTGGATGATCCTCCAGCGCGGGGATCTCATGCTGGAGTTCTTCGCC
CACCCCAACTTGTTTATTGCAGCTTATAATGGTTACAAATAAAGCAATAGCATCACAAATTTCACAAATA
AAGCATTTTTTTCACTGCATTCTAGTTGTGGTTTGTCCAAACTCATCAATGTATCTTATCATGTCTGTAT
ACCGTCGACCTCTAGCTAGAGCTTGGCGTAATCATGGTCATAGCTGTTTCCTGTGTGAAATTGTTATCCG
CTCACAATTCCACACAACATACGAGCCGGAAGCATAAAGTGTAAAGCCTGGGGTGCCTAATGAGTGAGCT
AACTCACATTAATTGCGTTGCGCTCACTGCCCGCTTTCCAGTCGGGAAACCTGTCGTGCCAGCTGCATTA
ATGAATCGGCCAACGCGCGGGGAGAGGCGGTTTGCGTATTGGGCGCTCTTCCGCTTCCTCGCTCACTGAC
TCGCTGCGCTCGGTCGTTCGGCTGCGGCGAGCGGTATCAGCTCACTCAAAGGCGGTAATACGGTTATCCA
CAGAATCAGGGGATAACGCAGGAAAGAACATGTGAGCAAAAGGCCAGCAAAAGGCCAGGAACCGTAAAAA
GGCCGCGTTGCTGGCGTTTTTCCATAGGCTCCGCCCCCCTGACGAGCATCACAAAAATCGACGCTCAAGT
CAGAGGTGGCGAAACCCGACAGGACTATAAAGATACCAGGCGTTTCCCCCTGGAAGCTCCCTCGTGCGCT
CTCCTGTTCCGACCCTGCCGCTTACCGGATACCTGTCCGCCTTTCTCCCTTCGGGAAGCGTGGCGCTTTC
TCATAGCTCACGCTGTAGGTATCTCAGTTCGGTGTAGGTCGTTCGCTCCAAGCTGGGCTGTGTGCACGAA
CCCCCCGTTCAGCCCGACCGCTGCGCCTTATCCGGTAACTATCGTCTTGAGTCCAACCCGGTAAGACACG
ACTTATCGCCACTGGCAGCAGCCACTGGTAACAGGATTAGCAGAGCGAGGTATGTAGGCGGTGCTACAGA
GTTCTTGAAGTGGTGGCCTAACTACGGCTACACTAGAAGAACAGTATTTGGTATCTGCGCTCTGCTGAAG
CCAGTTACCTTCGGAAAAAGAGTTGGTAGCTCTTGATCCGGCAAACAAACCACCGCTGGTAGCGGTTTTT
TTGTTTGCAAGCAGCAGATTACGCGCAGAAAAAAAGGATCTCAAGAAGATCCTTTGATCTTTTCTACGGG
GTCTGACGCTCAGTGGAACGAAAACTCACGTTAAGGGATTTTGGTCATGAGATTATCAAAAAGGATCTTC
ACCTAGATCCTTTTAAATTAAAAATGAAGTTTTAAATCAATCTAAAGTATATATGAGTAAACTTGGTCTG
ACAGTTACCAATGCTTAATCAGTGAGGCACCTATCTCAGCGATCTGTCTATTTCGTTCATCCATAGTTGC
CTGACTCCCCGTCGTGTAGATAACTACGATACGGGAGGGCTTACCATCTGGCCCCAGTGCTGCAATGATA
CCGCGAGACCCACGCTCACCGGCTCCAGATTTATCAGCAATAAACCAGCCAGCCGGAAGGGCCGAGCGCA
GAAGTGGTCCTGCAACTTTATCCGCCTCCATCCAGTCTATTAATTGTTGCCGGGAAGCTAGAGTAAGTAG
TTCGCCAGTTAATAGTTTGCGCAACGTTGTTGCCATTGCTACAGGCATCGTGGTGTCACGCTCGTCGTTT
GGTATGGCTTCATTCAGCTCCGGTTCCCAACGATCAAGGCGAGTTACATGATCCCCCATGTTGTGCAAAA
AAGCGGTTAGCTCCTTCGGTCCTCCGATCGTTGTCAGAAGTAAGTTGGCCGCAGTGTTATCACTCATGGT
TATGGCAGCACTGCATAATTCTCTTACTGTCATGCCATCCGTAAGATGCTTTTCTGTGACTGGTGAGTAC
TCAACCAAGTCATTCTGAGAATAGTGTATGCGGCGACCGAGTTGCTCTTGCCCGGCGTCAATACGGGATA
ATACCGCGCCACATAGCAGAACTTTAAAAGTGCTCATCATTGGAAAACGTTCTTCGGGGCGAAAACTCTC
AAGGATCTTACCGCTGTTGAGATCCAGTTCGATGTAACCCACTCGTGCACCCAACTGATCTTCAGCATCT
TTTACTTTCACCAGCGTTTCTGGGTGAGCAAAAACAGGAAGGCAAAATGCCGCAAAAAAGGGAATAAGGG
CGACACGGAAATGTTGAATACTCATACTCTTCCTTTTTCAATATTATTGAAGCATTTATCAGGGTTATTG
TCTCATGAGCGGATACATATTTGAATGTATTTAGAAAAATAAACAAATAGGGGTTCCGCGCACATTTCCC
CGAAAAGTGCCACCTGACGTC
