>Addgene plasmid #79663 | Pado pcDNA3.1 | addgene partial sequence | sequence record 152989 | CMV-F 5'-CGCAAATGGGCGGTAGGCGTG-3'
CTATATAAGCAGAGCTCTCTGGCTAACTAGAGAACCCACTGCTTACTGGCTTATCGAAATTAATACGACT
CACTATAGGGAGACCCAAGCTGGCTAGCGCCACCATGGAGGGATTCGACGGTTCAGATTTTAGTCCTCCA
GCTGATTTAGTTGGCGTTGACGGTGCAGTCATGCGGAACGTCGTTGACGTCACGATAAATGGTGACGTCA
CTGCTCCGCCGAAAGCTGCGCCAAGAAAAAGTGAATCGGTAAAGAAAGTTCATTGGAATGATGTAGACCA
AGGACCGAGTGAAAAACCAGAGACAAGACAGGAGGAACGAATAGATATACCCGAGATTTCAGGTCTATGG
TGGGGCGAGAATGAACATGGAGTGGACGATGGGAGAATGGAGATACCTACTACTGGTGTAGGTCGCGTCC
AGTTTCGGATCCGAGCCGTGATTGATCATCTAGGGATGCGAGTGTTCCACCTGACCATCGTGATCCTGTG
CTGCCTGGACGGCCTGCTGGTGATCTGCGTGCTGCTGCTGGAGATCGAGGCCCTGAAGCTGAAGAGCAGC
AGCGAGCTGAGGCCTAAGCTGGTGAACGTGCAGTTCGCCATCGAGTGCTGCAGCCTGGCCATCGTGTTCC
TGTTCGTGGTGGAGATCCCTTTCAAGCTGTGGATCTTCGGCTGCAGGATGTTCTTCCACAACTGGCTGGA
GATCATCGACGCCCTGGTGTGCCTGGTGAGCTTCGCCGCCGACAGCTACAGCATCATCCACCACACCCTG
CACCACTACACCAACACCGACAGGCCTCAGAGCCACATGCAGACCAGCCAGAGCAACGCCACCAGGGGCC
TGACCGAGCACTTCCCTGTGGAGGAGAGCGCCGCCAGCAACACCATCGTGGACGCCGCCGCCCTGCTGAT
CCTGTTCAGGCTGTGGAGGGTGGTGAGGATCTTTTATTCCCACCA
