>Addgene plasmid #79663 | Pado pcDNA3.1 | addgene partial sequence | sequence record 152991 | BGH-rev 5'-TAGAAGGCACAGTCGAGG-3'
CGGGCCCTCTAGACTCGAGTCATCATTTGTATAGTTCATCCATGCCATGTGTAATCCCATCAGCTGTTAC
AAACTCAAGAAGGACCATGTGGTCTCTCTTTTCGTTGGGATCTTTCGAAAGAGTAGAAGTTGTAAACAGG
TAATGGTTGTCTGGTAAAAGGACGGGCCCATCGCCAATTGGAGTATTTTGTTGATAATGGTCTGCTAGTT
GAACGCCTCCATCTTCAATGTTGTGTCTAATTTTGAAGTTAGCTTTGATTCCATTCTTTTGTTTGTCTGC
CATGATGTACACCTGGTGATCGTTATAGTTGTATTCCAATTTGTGTCCAAGAATGTTTCCATCTTCTTTA
AAATCAATACCTTTTAACTCGATTCTATTAACAAGGGTATCACCTTCAAACTTGACTTCAGCACGTGTCT
TGTAGTTCCCGTCATCTTTGAAAAATATAGTTCTTTCCTGTACATAACCTTCGGGCATGGCACTCTTGAA
AAAGTCATGCCGTTTCATATGATCTGGGTATCTTGAAAAGCATTGAACACCATAAGTTAAAGTAGTGACA
AGTGTTGGCCATGGAACAGGTAGTTTTCCAGTAGTGCAAATAAATTTAAGGGTAAGTTTTCCGTATGTTG
CATCACCTTCACCCTCTCCACTGACAGAAAATTTGTGCCCATTAACATCACCATCTAATTCAACAAGAAT
TGGGACAACTCCAGTGAAAAGTTCTTCTCCTTTACTCATGCGATATCTTCTTTTGTTCTGTGATATTGTT
CTTCTGCTTGAAGCCTTCATTTGTTGGTGGGAATAAAAGATCCTCACCACCCTCCACAGCCTGAACAGGA
TCAGCAGGGCGGCGGCGTCCACGATGGTGTTGCTGGCGGCGCTCTCCTCCACAGGGAAGTGCTCGGTCAG
GCCCCTGGTGGCGTTGCTCTGGCTGGTCTGCATGTGGCTCTGAGGCCTGTCGGTGTTGGTGTAGTGGTGC
AGGGTGTGGTGGA
